Addgene plasmid #104561: pcDNA-Ran-T24N-mRFP1-polyA
Purpose: Express Ran T24N mutant in mammalian cells (CMV promoter). Also suitable for in vitro transcription (T7 promoter) for injecting mRNA into oocytes.
Depositing lab: Yi Zhang. Depositing organization: Boston Children's Hospital. Publication: Nucleosome assembly is required for nuclear pore complex assembly in mouse zygotes. Inoue A, Zhang Y. Nat Struct Mol Biol. 2014 Jul;21(7):609-16. doi: 10.1038/nsmb.2839. Epub 2014 Jun 8. PubMed 24908396.
Backbone
  Vector backbone: pcDNA3.1
  Vector type: Mammalian Expression
Growth in bacteria
  Bacterial resistance: Ampicillin, 100 μg/mL
  Growth temperature: 37°C
  Growth strain: DH5alpha
  Copy number: High Copy
Gene/Insert
  Gene/Insert name: Ran
  Species: M. musculus (mouse)
  Mutation: T24N
  Entrez Gene: Ran
  Tag / fusion protein: mRFP1 (C terminal on insert)
Terms and licenses: Academic/Nonprofit Terms; Industry Terms: Not Available to Industry
How to cite: pcDNA-Ran-T24N-mRFP1-polyA was a gift from Yi Zhang (Addgene plasmid # 104561 ; http://n2t.net/addgene:104561 ; RRID:Addgene_104561)
