[The description below was written by a language model from this plasmid's Addgene catalogue record and pLannotate feature annotations shown in this document.]
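Description:
pcDNA-Ran-T24N-mRFP1-polyA is a mammalian expression plasmid built on the pcDNA3.1 backbone that also serves as a template for in vitro transcription. It is maintained in E. coli through a high-copy ColE1/pUC-type origin and selected with ampicillin via the β-lactamase gene under its own promoter. An f1 origin is also present. The backbone carries the usual SV40 early promoter–neomycin phosphotransferase cassette with an SV40 polyadenylation signal, which can in principle support G418 selection of transfected mammalian cells.

The payload is mouse Ran, the small GTPase that drives nucleocytoplasmic transport by cycling between GDP- and GTP-bound states. Here it carries the T24N substitution and is fused at its C terminus to the monomeric red fluorescent protein mRFP1, so the mutant protein can be followed by fluorescence. T24N is generally regarded as a dominant-negative, nucleotide-exchange-defective form of Ran, although the record itself lists only the mutation. The fusion lies downstream of the CMV immediate-early enhancer and promoter and upstream of the bGH polyadenylation signal for expression in transfected cells. A T7 promoter sits between the CMV promoter and the coding sequence, which allows run-off synthesis of mRNA. The "polyA" in the name suggests a template-encoded poly(A) tract after the reading frame, but no such element is annotated in the feature table. Several short annotated fragments (HIV-1 LTR, TEF1 promoter, ble, lacI) are probably incidental sequence matches rather than functional parts.

The stated uses are expression of the Ran T24N mutant in mammalian cells and production of mRNA for injection into oocytes. The associated work concerns nuclear pore complex assembly in mouse zygotes.
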