Features (pLannotate 1.2.2; 22 found; start..end, strand, type, name):
     36..80      -  misc_feature   bom (fragment): basis of mobility region from pBR322
    235..614     +  enhancer       CMV enhancer: human cytomegalovirus immediate early enhancer
    615..818     +  promoter       CMV promoter: human cytomegalovirus (CMV) immediate early promoter
    814..847     +  LTR            5' LTR (truncated) (fragment): truncated 5' long terminal repeat (LTR) from HIV-1
    863..881     +  promoter       T7 promoter: promoter for bacteriophage T7 RNA polymerase
    908..1555    +  CDS            RAN: RAN_CANLF - Experimental evidence at protein level: Swiss-Prot protein existence level 1. GTPase involved in nucleocytoplasmic transport, participating both to the import and the export from the nucleus of proteins and RNAs. Switches between a cytoplasmic GDP- and a nuclear GTP-bound state by nucleotide exchange and GTP hydrolysis. Nuclear import receptors such as importin beta bind their substrates only in the absence of GTP- bound RAN and release them upon direct interaction with GTP-bound RAN, while export receptors behave in the opposite way. Thereby, RAN controls cargo loading and release
   1562..2239    +  CDS            mRFP1: monomeric derivative of DsRed (Campbell et al., 2002) mammalian codon-optimized
   2307..2328    +  promoter       TEF1 promoter (fragment): S. cerevisiae TEF1; promoter for EF-1α
   2542..2766    +  polyA_signal   bGH poly(A) signal: bovine growth hormone polyadenylation signal
   2770..2791    +  promoter       SV40 promoter (fragment): SV40 enhancer and early promoter
   2812..3240    +  rep_origin     f1 ori (sequence partly withheld): f1 bacteriophage origin of replication; arrow indicates direction of (+) strand synthesis
   3254..3584    +  promoter       SV40 promoter: SV40 enhancer and early promoter
   3651..4442    +  CDS            neo: KKA2_KLEPN - Also known as kan, nptII. Experimental evidence at protein level: Swiss-Prot protein existence level 1. Resistance to kanamycin, neomycin, paromomycin, ribostamycin, butirosin and gentamicin B. From Klebsiella pneumoniae.
   4468..4626    +  CDS            ble (fragment): BLE_KLEPN - Experimental evidence at protein level: Swiss-Prot protein existence level 1. Binding protein with a strong affinity to the bleomycin family of antibiotics. Binds to CL990; an antimitotic-antibiotic compound. From Klebsiella pneumoniae.
   4621..4742    +  polyA_signal   SV40 poly(A) signal: SV40 polyadenylation signal
   4815..4831    -  protein_bind   lac operator: The lac repressor binds to the lac operator to inhibit transcription in E. coli. This inhibition can be relieved by adding lactose or isopropyl-β-D-thiogalactopyranoside (IPTG). lac repressor encoded by lacI
   4839..4869    -  promoter       lac promoter: promoter for the E. coli lac operon
   4884..4905    -  protein_bind   CAP binding site: CAP binding activates transcription in the presence of cAMP. E. coli catabolite activator protein
   4918..5010    -  CDS            lacI (fragment): lac repressor; lacI; The lac repressor binds to the lac operator to inhibit transcription in E. coli. This inhibition can be relieved by adding lactose or isopropyl-β-D-thiogalactopyranoside (IPTG).
   5193..5781    -  rep_origin     ori: high-copy-number ColE1/pMB1/pBR322/pUC origin of replication
   5952..6812    -  CDS            AmpR: β-lactamase; bla; confers resistance to ampicillin, carbenicillin, and related antibiotics
   6813..6917    -  promoter       AmpR promoter: bla
>Addgene plasmid #104561 | pcDNA-Ran-T24N-mRFP1-polyA | depositor full sequence | sequence record 198313 | pcDNA-Ran-T24N-mRFP1-polyA sequence 6948 bps
GACGGATCGGGAGATCTCCCGATCCCCTATGGTCGACTCTCAGTACAATCTGCTCTGATGCCGCATAGTT
AAGCCAGTATCTGCTCCCTGCTTGTGTGTTGGAGGTCGCTGAGTAGTGCGCGAGCAAAATTTAAGCTACA
ACAAGGCAAGGCTTGACCGACAATTGCATGAAGAATCTGCTTAGGGTTAGGCGTTTTGCGCTGCTTCGCG
ATGTACGGGCCAGATATACGCGTTGACATTGATTATTGACTAGTTATTAATAGTAATCAATTACGGGGTC
ATTAGTTCATAGCCCATATATGGAGTTCCGCGTTACATAACTTACGGTAAATGGCCCGCCTGGCTGACCG
CCCAACGACCCCCGCCCATTGACGTCAATAATGACGTATGTTCCCATAGTAACGCCAATAGGGACTTTCC
ATTGACGTCAATGGGTGGACTATTTACGGTAAACTGCCCACTTGGCAGTACATCAAGTGTATCATATGCC
AAGTACGCCCCCTATTGACGTCAATGACGGTAAATGGCCCGCCTGGCATTATGCCCAGTACATGACCTTA
TGGGACTTTCCTACTTGGCAGTACATCTACGTATTAGTCATCGCTATTACCATGGTGATGCGGTTTTGGC
AGTACATCAATGGGCGTGGATAGCGGTTTGACTCACGGGGATTTCCAAGTCTCCACCCCATTGACGTCAA
TGGGAGTTTGTTTTGGCACCAAAATCAACGGGACTTTCCAAAATGTCGTAACAACTCCGCCCCATTGACG
CAAATGGGCGGTAGGCGTGTACGGTGGGAGGTCTATATAAGCAGAGCTCTCTGGCTAACTAGAGAACCCA
CTGCTTACTGGCTTATCGAAATTAATACGACTCACTATAGGGAGACCCAAGCTGGCTAGTTAAGCTTATG
GCCGCCCAGGGAGAGCCGCAGGTCCAGTTCAAGCTCGTCCTGGTGGGCGACGGCGGCACCGGGAAGAACA
CCTTCGTGAAGCGCCACTTGACGGGCGAGTTTGAGAAGAAGTATGTAGCCACCCTGGGCGTGGAGGTGCA
CCCGCTCGTCTTCCATACCAACAGAGGACCCATCAAGTTCAACGTGTGGGACACGGCCGGCCAGGAGAAG
TTCGGGGGCCTGCGCGATGGCTACTACATCCAAGCCCAGTGTGCCATTATAATGTTTGATGTAACCTCAA
GAGTTACTTACAAGAATGTACCTAACTGGCATAGAGATCTGGTACGAGTGTGTGAAAACATCCCCATTGT
ATTGTGTGGCAACAAAGTGGATATTAAAGACAGGAAAGTGAAGGCAAAATCTATTGTCTTCCACCGGAAG
AAGAATCTTCAGTACTATGACATTTCTGCCAAAAGTAACTACAACTTTGAAAAGCCTTTCCTCTGGCTTG
CCAGAAAGCTCATTGGAGATCCTAACTTGGAGTTTGTTGCCATGCCTGCTCTTGCCCCACCTGAGGTGGT
CATGGACCCAGCTTTGGCAGCACAGTACGAGCATGATTTAGAGGTTGCTCAGACGACTGCTCTCCCAGAT
GAGGATGATGACCTGGATCCAATGGCCTCCTCCGAGGACGTCATCAAGGAGTTCATGCGCTTCAAGGTGC
GCATGGAGGGCTCCGTGAACGGCCACGAGTTCGAGATCGAGGGCGAGGGCGAGGGCCGCCCCTACGAGGG
CACCCAGACCGCCAAGCTGAAGGTGACCAAGGGCGGCCCCCTGCCCTTCGCCTGGGACATCCTGTCCCCT
CAGTTCCAGTACGGCTCCAAGGCCTACGTGAAGCACCCCGCCGACATCCCCGACTACTTGAAGCTGTCCT
TCCCCGAGGGCTTCAAGTGGGAGCGCGTGATGAACTTCGAGGACGGCGGCGTGGTGACCGTGACCCAGGA
CTCCTCCCTGCAGGACGGCGAGTTCATCTACAAGGTGAAGCTGCGCGGCACCAACTTCCCCTCCGACGGC
CCCGTAATGCAGAAGAAGACCATGGGCTGGGAGGCCTCCACCGAGCGGATGTACCCCGAGGACGGCGCCC
TGAAGGGCGAGATCAAGATGAGGCTGAAGCTGAAGGACGGCGGCCACTACGACGCCGAGGTCAAGACCAC
CTACATGGCCAAGAAGCCCGTGCAGCTGCCCGGCGCCTACAAGACCGACATCAAGCTGGACATCACCTCC
CACAACGAGGACTACACCATCGTGGAACAGTACGAGCGCGCCGAGGGCCGCCACTCCACCGGCGCCTAAG
CGGCCGCTCGACTATGGGCACCAAAGAACCTGTAAACGTTATCTTTTTAAATTGAATGTGCACAAATAAA
AGTTTGGAAAAGAAAAAAAAAAAAAAAAAAAAAAAAAAAAAAAAAAAAAAAAAAAAAAAAAAAAAAAAAA
AAAAAAAAAAAAAAAAAAAAAAAAATACGCATCATACGCTGTGGCGTACCTCGAGTCTAGAGGGCCCTTC
GAACAAAAACTCATCTCAGAAGAGGATCTGAATATGCATACCGGTCATCATCACCATCACCATTGAGTTT
AAACCCGCTGATCAGCCTCGACTGTGCCTTCTAGTTGCCAGCCATCTGTTGTTTGCCCCTCCCCCGTGCC
TTCCTTGACCCTGGAAGGTGCCACTCCCACTGTCCTTTCCTAATAAAATGAGGAAATTGCATCGCATTGT
CTGAGTAGGTGTCATTCTATTCTGGGGGGTGGGGTGGGGCAGGACAGCAAGGGGGAGGATTGGGAAGACA
ATAGCAGGCATGCTGGGGATGCGGTGGGCTCTATGGCTTCTGAGGCGGAAAGAACCAGCTGGGGCTCTAG
GGGGTATCCCC
[124 nt withheld, positions 2812-2935]
C
[32 nt withheld, positions 2937-2968]
CA
[57 nt withheld, positions 2971-3027]
A
[49 nt withheld, positions 3029-3077]
CCTTTGACGTTGGAGTCCACGTTCTTT
[37 nt withheld, positions 3105-3141]
ACCCTATCTCGGTCTATTCTTTTGATTTATAAGGGATTTTGGGGATTTCGGCCTATTGGTTAAAAAATGA
GCTGATTTAACAAAAATTTAACGCGAATTAATTCTGTGGAATGTGTGTCAGTTAGGGTGTGGAAAGTCCC
CAGGCTCCCCAGGCAGGCAGAAGTATGCAAAGCATGCATCTCAATTAGTCAGCAACCAGGTGTGGAAAGT
CCCCAGGCTCCCCAGCAGGCAGAAGTATGCAAAGCATGCATCTCAATTAGTCAGCAACCATAGTCCCGCC
CCTAACTCCGCCCATCCCGCCCCTAACTCCGCCCAGTTCCGCCCATTCTCCGCCCCATGGCTGACTAATT
TTTTTTATTTATGCAGAGGCCGAGGCCGCCTCTGCCTCTGAGCTATTCCAGAAGTAGTGAGGAGGCTTTT
TTGGAGGCCTAGGCTTTTGCAAAAAGCTCCCGGGAGCTTGTATATCCATTTTCGGATCTGATCAAGAGAC
AGGATGAGGATCGTTTCGCATGATTGAACAAGATGGATTGCACGCAGGTTCTCCGGCCGCTTGGGTGGAG
AGGCTATTCGGCTATGACTGGGCACAACAGACAATCGGCTGCTCTGATGCCGCCGTGTTCCGGCTGTCAG
CGCAGGGGCGCCCGGTTCTTTTTGTCAAGACCGACCTGTCCGGTGCCCTGAATGAACTGCAGGACGAGGC
AGCGCGGCTATCGTGGCTGGCCACGACGGGCGTTCCTTGCGCAGCTGTGCTCGACGTTGTCACTGAAGCG
GGAAGGGACTGGCTGCTATTGGGCGAAGTGCCGGGGCAGGATCTCCTGTCATCTCACCTTGCTCCTGCCG
AGAAAGTATCCATCATGGCTGATGCAATGCGGCGGCTGCATACGCTTGATCCGGCTACCTGCCCATTCGA
CCACCAAGCGAAACATCGCATCGAGCGAGCACGTACTCGGATGGAAGCCGGTCTTGTCGATCAGGATGAT
CTGGACGAAGAGCATCAGGGGCTCGCGCCAGCCGAACTGTTCGCCAGGCTCAAGGCGCGCATGCCCGACG
GCGAGGATCTCGTCGTGACCCATGGCGATGCCTGCTTGCCGAATATCATGGTGGAAAATGGCCGCTTTTC
TGGATTCATCGACTGTGGCCGGCTGGGTGTGGCGGACCGCTATCAGGACATAGCGTTGGCTACCCGTGAT
ATTGCTGAAGAGCTTGGCGGCGAATGGGCTGACCGCTTCCTCGTGCTTTACGGTATCGCCGCTCCCGATT
CGCAGCGCATCGCCTTCTATCGCCTTCTTGACGAGTTCTTCTGAGCGGGACTCTGGGGTTCGCGAAATGA
CCGACCAAGCGACGCCCAACCTGCCATCACGAGATTTCGATTCCACCGCCGCCTTCTATGAAAGGTTGGG
CTTCGGAATCGTTTTCCGGGACGCCGGCTGGATGATCCTCCAGCGCGGGGATCTCATGCTGGAGTTCTTC
GCCCACCCCAACTTGTTTATTGCAGCTTATAATGGTTACAAATAAAGCAATAGCATCACAAATTTCACAA
ATAAAGCATTTTTTTCACTGCATTCTAGTTGTGGTTTGTCCAAACTCATCAATGTATCTTATCATGTCTG
TATACCGTCGACCTCTAGCTAGAGCTTGGCGTAATCATGGTCATAGCTGTTTCCTGTGTGAAATTGTTAT
CCGCTCACAATTCCACACAACATACGAGCCGGAAGCATAAAGTGTAAAGCCTGGGGTGCCTAATGAGTGA
GCTAACTCACATTAATTGCGTTGCGCTCACTGCCCGCTTTCCAGTCGGGAAACCTGTCGTGCCAGCTGCA
TTAATGAATCGGCCAACGCGCGGGGAGAGGCGGTTTGCGTATTGGGCGCTCTTCCGCTTCCTCGCTCACT
GACTCGCTGCGCTCGGTCGTTCGGCTGCGGCGAGCGGTATCAGCTCACTCAAAGGCGGTAATACGGTTAT
CCACAGAATCAGGGGATAACGCAGGAAAGAACATGTGAGCAAAAGGCCAGCAAAAGGCCAGGAACCGTAA
AAAGGCCGCGTTGCTGGCGTTTTTCCATAGGCTCCGCCCCCCTGACGAGCATCACAAAAATCGACGCTCA
AGTCAGAGGTGGCGAAACCCGACAGGACTATAAAGATACCAGGCGTTTCCCCCTGGAAGCTCCCTCGTGC
GCTCTCCTGTTCCGACCCTGCCGCTTACCGGATACCTGTCCGCCTTTCTCCCTTCGGGAAGCGTGGCGCT
TTCTCAATGCTCACGCTGTAGGTATCTCAGTTCGGTGTAGGTCGTTCGCTCCAAGCTGGGCTGTGTGCAC
GAACCCCCCGTTCAGCCCGACCGCTGCGCCTTATCCGGTAACTATCGTCTTGAGTCCAACCCGGTAAGAC
ACGACTTATCGCCACTGGCAGCAGCCACTGGTAACAGGATTAGCAGAGCGAGGTATGTAGGCGGTGCTAC
AGAGTTCTTGAAGTGGTGGCCTAACTACGGCTACACTAGAAGGACAGTATTTGGTATCTGCGCTCTGCTG
AAGCCAGTTACCTTCGGAAAAAGAGTTGGTAGCTCTTGATCCGGCAAACAAACCACCGCTGGTAGCGGTG
GTTTTTTTGTTTGCAAGCAGCAGATTACGCGCAGAAAAAAAGGATCTCAAGAAGATCCTTTGATCTTTTC
TACGGGGTCTGACGCTCAGTGGAACGAAAACTCACGTTAAGGGATTTTGGTCATGAGATTATCAAAAAGG
ATCTTCACCTAGATCCTTTTAAATTAAAAATGAAGTTTTAAATCAATCTAAAGTATATATGAGTAAACTT
GGTCTGACAGTTACCAATGCTTAATCAGTGAGGCACCTATCTCAGCGATCTGTCTATTTCGTTCATCCAT
AGTTGCCTGACTCCCCGTCGTGTAGATAACTACGATACGGGAGGGCTTACCATCTGGCCCCAGTGCTGCA
ATGATACCGCGAGACCCACGCTCACCGGCTCCAGATTTATCAGCAATAAACCAGCCAGCCGGAAGGGCCG
AGCGCAGAAGTGGTCCTGCAACTTTATCCGCCTCCATCCAGTCTATTAATTGTTGCCGGGAAGCTAGAGT
AAGTAGTTCGCCAGTTAATAGTTTGCGCAACGTTGTTGCCATTGCTACAGGCATCGTGGTGTCACGCTCG
TCGTTTGGTATGGCTTCATTCAGCTCCGGTTCCCAACGATCAAGGCGAGTTACATGATCCCCCATGTTGT
GCAAAAAAGCGGTTAGCTCCTTCGGTCCTCCGATCGTTGTCAGAAGTAAGTTGGCCGCAGTGTTATCACT
CATGGTTATGGCAGCACTGCATAATTCTCTTACTGTCATGCCATCCGTAAGATGCTTTTCTGTGACTGGT
GAGTACTCAACCAAGTCATTCTGAGAATAGTGTATGCGGCGACCGAGTTGCTCTTGCCCGGCGTCAATAC
GGGATAATACCGCGCCACATAGCAGAACTTTAAAAGTGCTCATCATTGGAAAACGTTCTTCGGGGCGAAA
ACTCTCAAGGATCTTACCGCTGTTGAGATCCAGTTCGATGTAACCCACTCGTGCACCCAACTGATCTTCA
GCATCTTTTACTTTCACCAGCGTTTCTGGGTGAGCAAAAACAGGAAGGCAAAATGCCGCAAAAAAGGGAA
TAAGGGCGACACGGAAATGTTGAATACTCATACTCTTCCTTTTTCAATATTATTGAAGCATTTATCAGGG
TTATTGTCTCATGAGCGGATACATATTTGAATGTATTTAGAAAAATAAACAAATAGGGGTTCCGCGCACA
TTTCCCCGAAAAGTGCCACCTGACGTC
